Addgene plasmid #20536: pWZL Neo Myr Flag MKNK1
Depositing lab: William Hahn & Jean Zhao. Depositing organization: Dana-Farber Cancer Institute. Publication: Integrative Genomic Approaches Identify IKBKE as a Breast Cancer Oncogene (Kinase Library Clones). Boehm JS, Zhao JJ, Yao J, Kim SY, Firestein R, Dunn IF, Sjostrom SK, Garraway LA, Weremowicz S, Richardson AL, Greulich H, Stewart CJ, Mulvey LA, Shen RR, Ambrogio L, Hirozane-Kishikawa T, Hill DE, Vidal M, Meyerson M, Grenier JK, Hinkle G, Root DE, Roberts TM, Lander ES, Polyak K, Hahn WC. Cell. 2007 Jun 15. 129(6):1065-1079. 10.1016/j.cell.2007.03.052 PubMed 17574021.
Backbone
  Vector backbone: pWZL-Neo-Myr-Flag-DEST
  Backbone manufacturer: William Hahn Lab (available at Addgene, #15300)
  Vector type: Mammalian Expression, Retroviral
  Selectable markers: Neomycin (select with G418)
Growth in bacteria
  Bacterial resistance: Ampicillin, 100 μg/mL
  Growth temperature: 37°C
  Growth strain: Stbl3
  Growth instructions: Stbl3 cells to prevent recombination.
  Copy number: Unknown
Gene/Insert
  Gene/Insert name: MKNK1 (alt name: MAP kinase interacting serine/threonine kinase 1)
  Species: H. sapiens (human)
  GenBank ID: NM_003684
  Entrez Gene: MKNK1 (a.k.a. MNK1)
  Tag / fusion protein: Myr (N terminal on backbone); Flag (N terminal on backbone)
  Cloning method: Gateway Cloning
  Sequencing primers: 5′ pWZL-Fwd (GAA CCT CCT CGT TCG ACC); 3′ pWZL-Rev (TTC CGG GCC CTC ACA TTG)
Resource information
  A portion of this plasmid was derived from a plasmid made by: 1-G11
Terms and licenses: Academic/Nonprofit Terms; Industry Terms: Not Available to Industry
Depositor comments: ORFs were cloned into Gateway compatible pEntry vectors. An LR recombination reaction was performed to move the ORF to pWZL-Neo-Myr-Flag DEST such that the ORF would have 5' myristoylation and flag tags. This plasmid is part of a kinase library, and the gene has been verified, but has not been fully sequenced for minor mutations. Please see the following link for plasmids from this article that are not part of the kinase library http://www.addgene.org/pubmed/17574021
How to cite: pWZL Neo Myr Flag MKNK1 was a gift from William Hahn & Jean Zhao (Addgene plasmid # 20536 ; http://n2t.net/addgene:20536 ; RRID:Addgene_20536)
