[The description below was written by a language model from this plasmid's Addgene catalogue record.]
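Description:
pWZL Neo Myr Flag MKNK1 is a retroviral mammalian expression plasmid built on the Gateway-compatible pWZL-Neo-Myr-Flag-DEST backbone. It is propagated in bacteria under ampicillin selection. The depositor recommends a recombination-deficient host, a common precaution for retroviral vectors whose repeated terminal sequences can rearrange. In mammalian cells, the vector carries a neomycin resistance marker, so stably transduced populations can be selected with G418. No feature table accompanies the record, so the promoter driving the insert, the arrangement of the selection cassette and the bacterial origin of replication are not explicitly stated, and the copy number is listed as unknown.

The payload is the human MKNK1 open reading frame (MAP kinase interacting serine/threonine kinase 1, also called MNK1). It was first cloned into a Gateway entry vector and then moved into the destination vector by an LR recombination reaction. This places the kinase in frame behind two backbone-encoded N-terminal elements, a myristoylation signal and a Flag epitope. A myristoylation signal directs lipid modification that tethers the fusion protein to cellular membranes, a strategy commonly used to promote activation of kinases. The Flag tag allows detection or immunoprecipitation with standard antibodies.

The construct belongs to a library of myristoylated, Flag-tagged kinase clones associated with an integrative genomic study that identified a breast cancer oncogene, which suits it to retroviral delivery and gain-of-function experiments with stable kinase expression. The depositor notes that the identity of the gene has been verified, but the clone has not been fully sequenced, so minor mutations cannot be excluded.
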