>Addgene plasmid #20536 | pWZL Neo Myr Flag MKNK1 | addgene partial sequence | sequence record 26361 | 20536 with pWZL-Fwd
CTCCTTCTCTAGGCGCCGGCCGGATCCAGAATTCGCCACCATGGGGTCTTCAAAATCTAAACCAAAGGAC
CCCAGCCAGCGCCGGCGCAGGATCCGAGGTTACCTTGACTACAAAGACGATGACGACAAGCAATTGACAA
GTTTGTACAAAAAAGTTGGCATGGTATCTTCTCAAAAGTTGGAAAAACCTATAGAGATGGGCAGTAGCGA
ACCCCTTCCCATCGCAGATGGTGACAGGAGGAGGAAGAAGAAGCGGAGGGGCCGGGCCACTGACTCCTTG
CCAGGAAAGTTTGAAGATATGTACAAGCTGACCTCTGAATTGCTTGGAGAGGGAGCCTATGCCAAAGTTC
AAGGTGCCGTGAGCCTACAGAATGGCAAAGAGTATGCCGTCAAAATCATCGAGAAACAAGCAGGGCACAG
TCGGAGTAGGGTGTTTCGAGAGGTGGAGACGCTGTATCAGTGTCAGGGAAACAAGAACATTTTGGAGCTG
ATTGAGTTCTTTGAAGATGACACAAGGTTTTACTTGGTCTTTGAGAAATTGCAAGGAGGTTCCATCTTAG
CCCACATCCAGAAGCAAAAGCACTTCAATGAGCGAGAAGCCAGCCGAGTGGTGCGGGACGTTGCTGCTGC
CCTTGACTTCCTGCATACCAAAGACAAAGTCTCTCTCTGTCACCTA
